>Addgene plasmid #125417 | Lenti-(BB)-hPGK-KRAB-dCas9-P2A-BlastR C2CD4A-TSS-guide2 | addgene full sequence | sequence record 251250 | Addgene NGS Result
GTTTTAGAGCTAGAAATAGCAAGTTAAAATAAGGCTAGTCCGTTATCAACTTGAAAAAGTGGCACCGAGT
CGGTGCTTTTTTGAATTCGCTAGCTAGGTCTTGAAAGGGGTTGGGGTTGCGCCTTTTCCAAGGCAGCCCT
GGGTTTGCGCAGGGACGCGGCTGCTCTGGGCGTGGTTCCGGGAAACGCAGCGGCGCCGACCCTGGGTCTC
GCACATTCTTCACGTCCGTTCGCAGCGTCACCCGGATCTTCGCCGCTACCCTTGTGGGCCCCCCGGCGAC
GCTTCCTGCTCCGCCCCTAAGTCGGGAAGGTTCCTTGCGGTTCGCGGCGTGCCGGACGTGACAAACGGAA
GCCGCACGTCTCACTAGTACCCTCGCAGACGGACAGCGCCAGGGAGCAATGGCAGCGCGCCGACCGCGAT
GGGCTGTGGCCAATAGCGGCTGCTCAGCAGGGCGCGCCGAGAGCAGCGGCCGGGAAGGGGCGGTGCGGGA
GGCGGGGTGTGGGGCGGTAGTGTGGGCCCTGTTCCTGCCCGCGCGGTGTTCCGCATTCTGCAAGCCTCCG
GAGCGCACGTCGGCAGTCGGCTCCCTCGTTGACCGAATCACCGACCTCTCTCCCCAGGACCGGTGATCCG
CCACCATGGATGCTAAGTCACTAACTGCCTGGTCCCGGACACTGGTGACCTTCAAGGATGTATTTGTGGA
CTTCACCAGGGAGGAGTGGAAGCTGCTGGACACTGCTCAGCAGATCGTGTACAGAAATGTGATGCTGGAG
AACTATAAGAACCTGGTTTCCTTGGGTTATCAGCTTACTAAGCCAGATGTGATCCTCCGGTTGGAGAAGG
GAGAAGAGCCCGGCGGTTCCGGCGGAGGGTCGATGGACAAGAAGTACAGCATCGGCCTGGCCATCGGCAC
CAACTCTGTCGGCTGGGCCGTGATCACCGACGAGTACAAGGTGCCCAGCAAGAAATTCAAGGTGCTGGGC
AACACCGACCGGCACAGCATCAAGAAGAACCTGATCGGCGCCCTGCTGTTCGACAGCGGAGAAACAGCCG
AGGCCACCCGGCTGAAGAGAACCGCCAGAAGAAGATACACCAGACGGAAGAACCGGATCTGCTATCTGCA
AGAGATCTTCAGCAACGAGATGGCCAAGGTGGACGACAGCTTCTTCCACAGACTGGAAGAGTCCTTCCTG
GTGGAAGAGGATAAGAAGCACGAGCGGCACCCCATCTTCGGCAACATCGTGGACGAGGTGGCCTACCACG
AGAAGTACCCCACCATCTACCACCTGAGAAAGAAACTGGTGGACAGCACCGACAAGGCCGACCTGCGGCT
GATCTATCTGGCCCTGGCCCACATGATCAAGTTCCGGGGCCACTTCCTGATCGAGGGCGACCTGAACCCC
GACAACAGCGACGTGGACAAGCTGTTCATCCAGCTGGTGCAGACCTACAACCAGCTGTTCGAGGAAAACC
CCATCAACGCCAGCGGCGTGGACGCCAAGGCCATCCTGTCTGCCAGACTGAGCAAGAGCAGACGGCTGGA
AAATCTGATCGCCCAGCTGCCCGGCGAGAAGAAGAATGGCCTGTTCGGCAACCTGATTGCCCTGAGCCTG
GGCCTGACCCCCAACTTCAAGAGCAACTTCGACCTGGCCGAGGATGCCAAACTGCAGCTGAGCAAGGACA
CCTACGACGACGACCTGGACAACCTGCTGGCCCAGATCGGCGACCAGTACGCCGACCTGTTTCTGGCCGC
CAAGAACCTGTCCGACGCCATCCTGCTGAGCGACATCCTGAGAGTGAACACCGAGATCACCAAGGCCCCC
CTGAGCGCCTCTATGATCAAGAGATACGACGAGCACCACCAGGACCTGACCCTGCTGAAAGCTCTCGTGC
GGCAGCAGCTGCCTGAGAAGTACAAAGAGATTTTCTTCGACCAGAGCAAGAACGGCTACGCCGGCTACAT
CGATGGCGGAGCCAGCCAGGAAGAGTTCTACAAGTTCATCAAGCCCATCCTGGAAAAGATGGACGGCACC
GAGGAACTGCTCGTGAAGCTGAACAGAGAGGACCTGCTGCGGAAGCAGCGGACCTTCGACAACGGCAGCA
TCCCCCACCAGATCCACCTGGGAGAGCTGCACGCCATTCTGCGGCGGCAGGAAGATTTTTACCCATTCCT
GAAGGACAACCGGGAAAAGATCGAGAAGATCCTGACCTTCCGCATCCCCTACTACGTGGGCCCTCTGGCC
AGGGGAAACAGCAGATTCGCCTGGATGACCAGAAAGAGCGAGGAAACCATCACCCCCTGGAACTTCGAGG
AAGTGGTGGACAAGGGCGCCAGCGCCCAGAGCTTCATCGAGCGGATGACCAACTTCGATAAGAACCTGCC
CAACGAGAAGGTGCTGCCCAAGCACAGCCTGCTGTACGAGTACTTCACCGTGTACAACGAGCTGACCAAA
GTGAAATACGTGACCGAGGGAATGAGAAAGCCCGCCTTCCTGAGCGGCGAGCAGAAAAAAGCCATCGTGG
ACCTGCTGTTCAAGACCAACCGGAAAGTGACCGTGAAGCAGCTGAAAGAGGACTACTTCAAGAAAATCGA
GTGCTTCGACTCCGTGGAAATCTCCGGCGTGGAAGATCGGTTCAACGCCTCCCTGGGCACATACCACGAT
CTGCTGAAAATTATCAAGGACAAGGACTTCCTGGACAATGAGGAAAACGAGGACATTCTGGAAGATATCG
TGCTGACCCTGACACTGTTTGAGGACAGAGAGATGATCGAGGAACGGCTGAAAACCTATGCCCACCTGTT
CGACGACAAAGTGATGAAGCAGCTGAAGCGGCGGAGATACACCGGCTGGGGCAGGCTGAGCCGGAAGCTG
ATCAACGGCATCCGGGACAAGCAGTCCGGCAAGACAATCCTGGATTTCCTGAAGTCCGACGGCTTCGCCA
ACAGAAACTTCATGCAGCTGATCCACGACGACAGCCTGACCTTTAAAGAGGACATCCAGAAAGCCCAGGT
GTCCGGCCAGGGCGATAGCCTGCACGAGCACATTGCCAATCTGGCCGGCAGCCCCGCCATTAAGAAGGGC
ATCCTGCAGACAGTGAAGGTGGTGGACGAGCTCGTGAAAGTGATGGGCCGGCACAAGCCCGAGAACATCG
TGATCGAAATGGCCAGAGAGAACCAGACCACCCAGAAGGGACAGAAGAACAGCCGCGAGAGAATGAAGCG
GATCGAAGAGGGCATCAAAGAGCTGGGCAGCCAGATCCTGAAAGAACACCCCGTGGAAAACACCCAGCTG
CAGAACGAGAAGCTGTACCTGTACTACCTGCAGAATGGGCGGGATATGTACGTGGACCAGGAACTGGACA
TCAACCGGCTGTCCGACTACGATGTGGACGCTATCGTGCCTCAGAGCTTTCTGAAGGACGACTCCATCGA
TAACAAAGTGCTGACTCGGAGCGACAAGAACCGGGGCAAGAGCGACAACGTGCCCTCCGAAGAGGTCGTG
AAGAAGATGAAGAACTACTGGCGCCAGCTGCTGAATGCCAAGCTGATTACCCAGAGGAAGTTCGACAATC
TGACCAAGGCCGAGAGAGGCGGCCTGAGCGAACTGGATAAGGCCGGCTTCATCAAGAGACAGCTGGTGGA
AACCCGGCAGATCACAAAGCACGTGGCACAGATCCTGGACTCCCGGATGAACACTAAGTACGACGAGAAC
GACAAACTGATCCGGGAAGTGAAAGTGATCACCCTGAAGTCCAAGCTGGTGTCCGATTTCCGGAAGGATT
TCCAGTTTTACAAAGTGCGCGAGATCAACAACTACCACCACGCCCACGACGCCTACCTGAACGCCGTCGT
GGGAACCGCCCTGATCAAAAAGTACCCTAAGCTGGAAAGCGAGTTCGTGTACGGCGACTACAAGGTGTAC
GACGTGCGGAAGATGATCGCCAAGAGCGAGCAGGAAATCGGCAAGGCTACCGCCAAGTACTTCTTCTACA
GCAACATCATGAACTTTTTCAAGACCGAGATTACCCTGGCCAACGGCGAGATCCGGAAGCGGCCTCTGAT
CGAGACAAACGGCGAAACAGGCGAGATCGTGTGGGATAAGGGCCGGGACTTTGCCACCGTGCGGAAAGTG
CTGTCTATGCCCCAAGTGAATATCGTGAAAAAGACCGAGGTGCAGACAGGCGGCTTCAGCAAAGAGTCTA
TCCTGCCCAAGAGGAACAGCGACAAGCTGATCGCCAGAAAGAAGGACTGGGACCCTAAGAAGTACGGCGG
CTTCGACAGCCCCACCGTGGCCTATTCTGTGCTGGTGGTGGCCAAAGTGGAAAAGGGCAAGTCCAAGAAA
CTGAAGAGTGTGAAAGAGCTGCTGGGGATCACCATCATGGAAAGAAGCAGCTTCGAGAAGAATCCCATCG
ACTTTCTGGAAGCCAAGGGCTACAAAGAAGTGAAAAAGGACCTGATCATCAAGCTGCCTAAGTACTCCCT
GTTCGAGCTGGAAAACGGCCGGAAGAGAATGCTGGCCTCTGCCGGCGAACTGCAGAAGGGAAACGAACTG
GCCCTGCCCTCCAAATATGTGAACTTCCTGTACCTGGCCAGCCACTATGAGAAGCTGAAGGGCTCCCCCG
AGGATAATGAGCAGAAACAGCTGTTTGTGGAACAGCACAAACACTACCTGGACGAGATCATCGAGCAGAT
CAGCGAGTTCTCCAAGAGAGTGATCCTGGCCGACGCTAATCTGGACAAGGTGCTGAGCGCCTACAACAAG
CACAGAGACAAGCCTATCAGAGAGCAGGCCGAGAATATCATCCACCTGTTTACCCTGACCAGTCTGGGAG
CCCCTGCCGCCTTCAAGTACTTTGACACCACCATCGACCGGAAGAGGTACACCAGCACCAAAGAGGTGCT
GGACGCCACCCTGATCCACCAGAGCATCACCGGCCTGTACGAGACACGGATCGACCTGTCTCAGCTGGGA
GGCGACGCCTATCCCTATGACGTGCCCGATTATGCCAGCCTGGGCAGCGGCTCCCCCAAGAAAAAACGCA
AGGTGGAAGATCCTAAGAAAAAGCGGAAAGTGGACGGCATTGGTAGTGGGAGCAACGGCAGCAGCGGGGA
TCCGGCCGCAACAAACTTCTCTCTGCTGAAACAAGCCGGAGATGTCGAAGAGAATCCTGGACCGATGGCC
AAGCCTTTGTCTCAAGAAGAATCCACCCTCATTGAAAGAGCAACGGCTACAATCAACAGCATCCCCATCT
CTGAAGACTACAGCGTCGCCAGCGCAGCTCTCTCTAGCGACGGCCGCATCTTCACTGGTGTCAATGTATA
TCATTTTACTGGGGGACCTTGTGCAGAACTCGTGGTGCTGGGCACTGCTGCTGCTGCGGCAGCTGGCAAC
CTGACTTGTATCGTCGCGATCGGAAATGAGAACAGGGGCATCTTGAGCCCCTGCGGACGGTGCCGACAGG
TGCTTCTCGATCTGCATCCTGGGATCAAAGCCATAGTGAAGGACAGTGATGGACAGCCGACGGCAGTTGG
GATTCGTGAATTGCTGCCCTCTGGTTATGTGTGGGAGGGCTAAGAATTCGATATCAAGCTTATCGGTAAT
CAACCTCTGGATTACAAAATTTGTGAAAGATTGACTGGTATTCTTAACTATGTTGCTCCTTTTACGCTAT
GTGGATACGCTGCTTTAATGCCTTTGTATCATGCTATTGCTTCCCGTATGGCTTTCATTTTCTCCTCCTT
GTATAAATCCTGGTTGCTGTCTCTTTATGAGGAGTTGTGGCCCGTTGTCAGGCAACGTGGCGTGGTGTGC
ACTGTGTTTGCTGACGCAACCCCCACTGGTTGGGGCATTGCCACCACCTGTCAGCTCCTTTCCGGGACTT
TCGCTTTCCCCCTCCCTATTGCCACGGCGGAACTCATCGCCGCCTGCCTTGCCCGCTGCTGGACAGGGGC
TCGGCTGTTGGGCACTGACAATTCCGTGGTGTTGTCGGGGAAATCATCGTCCTTTCCTTGGCTGCTCGCC
TGTGTTGCCACCTGGATTCTGCGCGGGACGTCCTTCTGCTACGTCCCTTCGGCCCTCAATCCAGCGGACC
TTCCTTCCCGCGGCCTGCTGCCGGCTCTGCGGCCTCTTCCGCGTCTTCGCCTTCGCCCTCAGACGAGTCG
GATCTCCCTTTGGGCCGCCTCCCCGCGTCGACTTTAAGACCAATGACTTACAAGGCAGCTGTAGATCTTA
GCCACTTTTTAAAAGAAAAGGGGGGACTGGAAGGGCTAATTCACTCCCAACGAAGACAAGATCTGCTTTT
TGCTTGTACTGGGTCTCTCTGGTTAGACCAGATCTGAGCCTGGGAGCTCTCTGGCTAACTAGGGAACCCA
CTGCTTAAGCCTCAATAAAGCTTGCCTTGAGTGCTTCAAGTAGTGTGTGCCCGTCTGTTGTGTGACTCTG
GTAACTAGAGATCCCTCAGACCCTTTTAGTCAGTGTGGAAAATCTCTAGCAGGGCCCGTTTAAACCCGCT
GATCAGCCTCGACTGTGCCTTCTAGTTGCCAGCCATCTGTTGTTTGCCCCTCCCCCGTGCCTTCCTTGAC
CCTGGAAGGTGCCACTCCCACTGTCCTTTCCTAATAAAATGAGGAAATTGCATCGCATTGTCTGAGTAGG
TGTCATTCTATTCTGGGGGGTGGGGTGGGGCAGGACAGCAAGGGGGAGGATTGGGAAGACAATAGCAGGC
ATGCTGGGGATGCGGTGGGCTCTATGGCTTCTGAGGCGGAAAGAACCAGCTGGGGCTCTAGGGGGTATCC
CC
[124 nt withheld, positions 6793-6916]
C
[91 nt withheld, positions 6918-7008]
A
[49 nt withheld, positions 7010-7058]
CCTTTGACGTTGGAGTCCACGTTCTTT
[37 nt withheld, positions 7086-7122]
ACCCTATCTCGGTCTATTCTTTTGATTTATAAGGGATTTTGCCGATTTCGGCCTATTGGTTAAAAAATGA
GCTGATTTAACAAAAATTTAACGCGAATTAATTCTGTGGAATGTGTGTCAGTTAGGGTGTGGAAAGTCCC
CAGGCTCCCCAGCAGGCAGAAGTATGCAAAGCATGCATCTCAATTAGTCAGCAACCAGGTGTGGAAAGTC
CCCAGGCTCCCCAGCAGGCAGAAGTATGCAAAGCATGCATCTCAATTAGTCAGCAACCATAGTCCCGCCC
CTAACTCCGCCCATCCCGCCCCTAACTCCGCCCAGTTCCGCCCATTCTCCGCCCCATGGCTGACTAATTT
TTTTTATTTATGCAGAGGCCGAGGCCGCCTCTGCCTCTGAGCTATTCCAGAAGTAGTGAGGAGGCTTTTT
TGGAGGCCTAGGCTTTTGCAAAAAGCTCCCGGGAGCTTGTATATCCATTTTCGGATCTGATCAGCACGTG
TTGACAATTAATCATCGGCATAGTATATCGGCATAGTATAATACGACAAGGTGAGGAACTAAACCATGGC
CAAGTTGACCAGTGCCGTTCCGGTGCTCACCGCGCGCGACGTCGCCGGAGCGGTCGAGTTCTGGACCGAC
CGGCTCGGGTTCTCCCGGGACTTCGTGGAGGACGACTTCGCCGGTGTGGTCCGGGACGACGTGACCCTGT
TCATCAGCGCGGTCCAGGACCAGGTGGTGCCGGACAACACCCTGGCCTGGGTGTGGGTGCGCGGCCTGGA
CGAGCTGTACGCCGAGTGGTCGGAGGTCGTGTCCACGAACTTCCGGGACGCCTCCGGGCCGGCCATGACC
GAGATCGGCGAGCAGCCGTGGGGGCGGGAGTTCGCCCTGCGCGACCCGGCCGGCAACTGCGTGCACTTCG
TGGCCGAGGAGCAGGACTGACACGTGCTACGAGATTTCGATTCCACCGCCGCCTTCTATGAAAGGTTGGG
CTTCGGAATCGTTTTCCGGGACGCCGGCTGGATGATCCTCCAGCGCGGGGATCTCATGCTGGAGTTCTTC
GCCCACCCCAACTTGTTTATTGCAGCTTATAATGGTTACAAATAAAGCAATAGCATCACAAATTTCACAA
ATAAAGCATTTTTTTCACTGCATTCTAGTTGTGGTTTGTCCAAACTCATCAATGTATCTTATCATGTCTG
TATACCGTCGACCTCTAGCTAGAGCTTGGCGTAATCATGGTCATAGCTGTTTCCTGTGTGAAATTGTTAT
CCGCTCACAATTCCACACAACATACGAGCCGGAAGCATAAAGTGTAAAGCCTGGGGTGCCTAATGAGTGA
GCTAACTCACATTAATTGCGTTGCGCTCACTGCCCGCTTTCCAGTCGGGAAACCTGTCGTGCCAGCTGCA
TTAATGAATCGGCCAACGCGCGGGGAGAGGCGGTTTGCGTATTGGGCGCTCTTCCGCTTCCTCGCTCACT
GACTCGCTGCGCTCGGTCGTTCGGCTGCGGCGAGCGGTATCAGCTCACTCAAAGGCGGTAATACGGTTAT
CCACAGAATCAGGGGATAACGCAGGAAAGAACATGTGAGCAAAAGGCCAGCAAAAGGCCAGGAACCGTAA
AAAGGCCGCGTTGCTGGCGTTTTTCCATAGGCTCCGCCCCCCTGACGAGCATCACAAAAATCGACGCTCA
AGTCAGAGGTGGCGAAACCCGACAGGACTATAAAGATACCAGGCGTTTCCCCCTGGAAGCTCCCTCGTGC
GCTCTCCTGTTCCGACCCTGCCGCTTACCGGATACCTGTCCGCCTTTCTCCCTTCGGGAAGCGTGGCGCT
TTCTCATAGCTCACGCTGTAGGTATCTCAGTTCGGTGTAGGTCGTTCGCTCCAAGCTGGGCTGTGTGCAC
GAACCCCCCGTTCAGCCCGACCGCTGCGCCTTATCCGGTAACTATCGTCTTGAGTCCAACCCGGTAAGAC
ACGACTTATCGCCACTGGCAGCAGCCACTGGTAACAGGATTAGCAGAGCGAGGTATGTAGGCGGTGCTAC
AGAGTTCTTGAAGTGGTGGCCTAACTACGGCTACACTAGAAGAACAGTATTTGGTATCTGCGCTCTGCTG
AAGCCAGTTACCTTCGGAAAAAGAGTTGGTAGCTCTTGATCCGGCAAACAAACCACCGCTGGTAGCGGTG
GTTTTTTTGTTTGCAAGCAGCAGATTACGCGCAGAAAAAAAGGATCTCAAGAAGATCCTTTGATCTTTTC
TACGGGGTCTGACGCTCAGTGGAACGAAAACTCACGTTAAGGGATTTTGGTCATGAGATTATCAAAAAGG
ATCTTCACCTAGATCCTTTTAAATTAAAAATGAAGTTTTAAATCAATCTAAAGTATATATGAGTAAACTT
GGTCTGACAGTTACCAATGCTTAATCAGTGAGGCACCTATCTCAGCGATCTGTCTATTTCGTTCATCCAT
AGTTGCCTGACTCCCCGTCGTGTAGATAACTACGATACGGGAGGGCTTACCATCTGGCCCCAGTGCTGCA
ATGATACCGCGAGACCCACGCTCACCGGCTCCAGATTTATCAGCAATAAACCAGCCAGCCGGAAGGGCCG
AGCGCAGAAGTGGTCCTGCAACTTTATCCGCCTCCATCCAGTCTATTAATTGTTGCCGGGAAGCTAGAGT
AAGTAGTTCGCCAGTTAATAGTTTGCGCAACGTTGTTGCCATTGCTACAGGCATCGTGGTGTCACGCTCG
TCGTTTGGTATGGCTTCATTCAGCTCCGGTTCCCAACGATCAAGGCGAGTTACATGATCCCCCATGTTGT
GCAAAAAAGCGGTTAGCTCCTTCGGTCCTCCGATCGTTGTCAGAAGTAAGTTGGCCGCAGTGTTATCACT
CATGGTTATGGCAGCACTGCATAATTCTCTTACTGTCATGCCATCCGTAAGATGCTTTTCTGTGACTGGT
GAGTACTCAACCAAGTCATTCTGAGAATAGTGTATGCGGCGACCGAGTTGCTCTTGCCCGGCGTCAATAC
GGGATAATACCGCGCCACATAGCAGAACTTTAAAAGTGCTCATCATTGGAAAACGTTCTTCGGGGCGAAA
ACTCTCAAGGATCTTACCGCTGTTGAGATCCAGTTCGATGTAACCCACTCGTGCACCCAACTGATCTTCA
GCATCTTTTACTTTCACCAGCGTTTCTGGGTGAGCAAAAACAGGAAGGCAAAATGCCGCAAAAAAGGGAA
TAAGGGCGACACGGAAATGTTGAATACTCATACTCTTCCTTTTTCAATATTATTGAAGCATTTATCAGGG
TTATTGTCTCATGAGCGGATACATATTTGAATGTATTTAGAAAAATAAACAAATAGGGGTTCCGCGCACA
TTTCCCCGAAAAGTGCCACCTGACGTCGACGGATCGGGAGATCTCCCGATCCCCTATGGTGCACTCTCAG
TACAATCTGCTCTGATGCCGCATAGTTAAGCCAGTATCTGCTCCCTGCTTGTGTGTTGGAGGTCGCTGAG
TAGTGCGCGAGCAAAATTTAAGCTACAACAAGGCAAGGCTTGACCGACAATTGCATGAAGAATCTGCTTA
GGGTTAGGCGTTTTGCGCTGCTTCGCGATGTACGGGCCAGATATACGCGTTGACATTGATTATTGACTAG
TTATTAATAGTAATCAATTACGGGGTCATTAGTTCATAGCCCATATATGGAGTTCCGCGTTACATAACTT
ACGGTAAATGGCCCGCCTGGCTGACCGCCCAACGACCCCCGCCCATTGACGTCAATAATGACGTATGTTC
CCATAGTAACGCCAATAGGGACTTTCCATTGACGTCAATGGGTGGAGTATTTACGGTAAACTGCCCACTT
GGCAGTACATCAAGTGTATCATATGCCAAGTACGCCCCCTATTGACGTCAATGACGGTAAATGGCCCGCC
TGGCATTATGCCCAGTACATGACCTTATGGGACTTTCCTACTTGGCAGTACATCTACGTATTAGTCATCG
CTATTACCATGGTGATGCGGTTTTGGCAGTACATCAATGGGCGTGGATAGCGGTTTGACTCACGGGGATT
TCCAAGTCTCCACCCCATTGACGTCAATGGGAGTTTGTTTTGGCACCAAAATCAACGGGACTTTCCAAAA
TGTCGTAACAACTCCGCCCCATTGACGCAAATGGGCGGTAGGCGTGTACGGTGGGAGGTCTATATAAGCA
GCGCGTTTTGCCTGTACTGGGTCTCTCTGGTTAGACCAGATCTGAGCCTGGGAGCTCTCTGGCTAACTAG
GGAACCCACTGCTTAAGCCTCAATAAAGCTTGCCTTGAGTGCTTCAAGTAGTGTGTGCCCGTCTGTTGTG
TGACTCTGGTAACTAGAGATCCCTCAGACCCTTTTAGTCAGTGTGGAAAATCTCTAGCAGTGGCGCCCGA
ACAGGGACTTGAAAGCGAAAGGGAAACCAGAGGAGCTCTCTCGACGCAGGACTCGGCTTGCTGAAGCGCG
CACGGCAAGAGGCGAGGGGCGGCGACTGGTGAGTACGCCAAAAATTTTGACTAGCGGAGGCTAGAAGGAG
AGAGATGGGTGCGAGAGCGTCAGTATTAAGCGGGGGAGAATTAGATCGCGATGGGAAAAAATTCGGTTAA
GGCCAGGGGGAAAGAAAAAATATAAATTAAAACATATAGTATGGGCAAGCAGGGAGCTAGAACGATTCGC
AGTTAATCCTGGCCTGTTAGAAACATCAGAAGGCTGTAGACAAATACTGGGACAGCTACAACCATCCCTT
CAGACAGGATCAGAAGAACTTAGATCATTATATAATACAGTAGCAACCCTCTATTGTGTGCATCAAAGGA
TAGAGATAAAAGACACCAAGGAAGCTTTAGACAAGATAGAGGAAGAGCAAAACAAAAGTAAGACCACCGC
ACAGCAAGCGGCCGCTGATCTTCAGACCTGGAGGAGGAGATATGAGGGACAATTGGAGAAGTGAATTATA
TAAATATAAAGTAGTAAAAATTGAACCATTAGGAGTAGCACCCACCAAGGCAAAGAGAAGAGTGGTGCAG
AGAGAAAAAAGAGCAGTGGGAATAGGAGCTTTGTTCCTTGGGTTCTTGGGAGCAGCAGGAAGCACTATGG
GCGCAGCGTCAATGACGCTGACGGTACAGGCCAGACAATTATTGTCTGGTATAGTGCAGCAGCAGAACAA
TTTGCTGAGGGCTATTGAGGCGCAACAGCATCTGTTGCAACTCACAGTCTGGGGCATCAAGCAGCTCCAG
GCAAGAATCCTGGCTGTGGAAAGATACCTAAAGGATCAACAGCTCCTGGGGATTTGGGGTTGCTCTGGAA
AACTCATTTGCACCACTGCTGTGCCTTGGAATGCTAGTTGGAGTAATAAATCTCTGGAACAGATTTGGAA
TCACACGACCTGGATGGAGTGGGACAGAGAAATTAACAATTACACAAGCTTAATACACTCCTTAATTGAA
GAATCGCAAAACCAGCAAGAAAAGAATGAACAAGAATTATTGGAATTAGATAAATGGGCAAGTTTGTGGA
ATTGGTTTAACATAACAAATTGGCTGTGGTATATAAAATTATTCATAATGATAGTAGGAGGCTTGGTAGG
TTTAAGAATAGTTTTTGCTGTACTTTCTATAGTGAATAGAGTTAGGCAGGGATATTCACCATTATCGTTT
CAGACCCACCTCCCAACCCCGAGGGGACCCGACAGGCCCGAAGGAATAGAAGAAGAAGGTGGAGAGAGAG
ACAGAGACAGATCCATTCGATTAGTGAACGGATCGGCACTGCGTGCGCCAATTCTGCAGACAAATGGCAG
TATTCATCCACAATTTTAAAAGAAAAGGGGGGATTGGGGGGTACAGTGCAGGGGAAAGAATAGTAGACAT
AATAGCAACAGACATACAAACTAAAGAATTACAAAAACAAATTACAAAAATTCAAAATTTTCGGGTTTAT
TACAGGGACAGCAGAGATCCAGTTTGGTTAATTAAGGTACCGAGGGCCTATTTCCCATGATTCCTTCATA
TTTGCATATACGATACAAGGCTGTTAGAGAGATAATTAGAATTAATTTGACTGTAAACACAAAGATATTA
GTACAAAATACGTGACGTAGAAAGTAATAATTTCTTGGGTAGTTTGCAGTTTTAAAATTATGTTTTAAAA
TGGACTATCATATGCTTACCGTAACTTGAAAGTATTTCGATTTCTTGGCTTTATATATCTTGTGGAAAGG
ACGAAACACCGGACCAGGAGAGGCGCTTAG
Features (pLannotate 1.2.2; 34 found; start..end, strand, type, name):
      1..76      +  misc_RNA       gRNA scaffold: guide RNA scaffold for the Streptococcus pyogenes CRISPR/Cas9 system
    107..617     +  promoter       hPGK promoter: human phosphoglycerate kinase 1 promoter
    666..851     +  CDS            KRAB: Krüppel-associated box (KRAB) transcriptional repression domain from the human zinc finger protein ZNF10 (Margolin et al., 1994)
    873..4976    +  CDS            Cas9: Cas9 (Csn1) endonuclease from the Streptococcus pyogenes Type II CRISPR/Cas system generates RNA-guided double strand breaks in DNA
   5175..5573    +  CDS            BSD: blasticidin S deaminase; Aspergillus terreus BSD; confers resistance to blasticidin
   5574..5595    +  misc_feature   MCS (fragment): pBluescript multiple cloning site
   5598..6186    +  misc_feature   WPRE: woodchuck hepatitis virus posttranscriptional regulatory element
   6237..6256    +  misc_feature   cPPT/CTS (fragment): central polypurine tract and central termination sequence of HIV-1
   6258..6491    +  LTR            3' LTR (ΔU3): self-inactivating 3' long terminal repeat (LTR) from HIV-1
   6523..6747    +  polyA_signal   bGH poly(A) signal: bovine growth hormone polyadenylation signal
   6751..6772    +  promoter       SV40 promoter (fragment): SV40 enhancer and early promoter
   6793..7221    +  rep_origin     f1 ori (sequence partly withheld): f1 bacteriophage origin of replication; arrow indicates direction of (+) strand synthesis
   7235..7564    +  promoter       SV40 promoter: SV40 enhancer and early promoter
   7612..7659    +  promoter       EM7 promoter: synthetic bacterial promoter&nbsp
   7678..8052    +  CDS            BleoR: antibiotic-binding protein; Sh ble from Streptoalloteichus hindustanus; confers resistance to bleomycin, phleomycin, and Zeocin™
   8062..8187    +  CDS            ble (fragment): BLE_KLEPN - Experimental evidence at protein level: Swiss-Prot protein existence level 1. Binding protein with a strong affinity to the bleomycin family of antibiotics. Binds to CL990; an antimitotic-antibiotic compound. From Klebsiella pneumoniae.
   8182..8303    +  polyA_signal   SV40 poly(A) signal: SV40 polyadenylation signal
   8374..8396    -  protein_bind   lac operator (fragment): The lac repressor binds to the lac operator to inhibit transcription in E. coli. This inhibition can be relieved by adding lactose or isopropyl-β-D-thiogalactopyranoside (IPTG). lac repressor encoded by lacI
   8400..8430    -  promoter       lac promoter: promoter for the E. coli lac operon
   8445..8466    -  protein_bind   CAP binding site: CAP binding activates transcription in the presence of cAMP. E. coli catabolite activator protein
   8479..8571    -  CDS            lacI (fragment): lac repressor; lacI; The lac repressor binds to the lac operator to inhibit transcription in E. coli. This inhibition can be relieved by adding lactose or isopropyl-β-D-thiogalactopyranoside (IPTG).
   8754..9342    -  rep_origin     ori: high-copy-number ColE1/pMB1/pBR322/pUC origin of replication
   9513..10373   -  CDS            AmpR: β-lactamase; bla; confers resistance to ampicillin, carbenicillin, and related antibiotics
  10374..10478   -  promoter       AmpR promoter: bla
  10537..10589   -  misc_feature   bom (fragment): basis of mobility region from pBR322
  10744..11123   +  enhancer       CMV enhancer: human cytomegalovirus immediate early enhancer
  11124..11323   +  promoter       CMV promoter: human cytomegalovirus (CMV) immediate early promoter
  11341..11521   +  LTR            5' LTR (truncated): truncated 5' long terminal repeat (LTR) from HIV-1
  11568..11693   +  misc_feature   HIV-1 Ψ: packaging signal of human immunodeficiency virus type 1
  11677..12040   +  CDS            HIV-1 gag (fragment): gag protein from human immunodeficiency virus 1; gag
  12186..12419   +  misc_feature   RRE: The Rev response element (RRE) of HIV-1 allows for Rev-dependent mRNA export from the nucleus to the cytoplasm.
  12796..12896   +  CDS            Rev (fragment): human immunodeficiency virus 1 (HIV-1) Rev protein; rev; enhances nuclear export of unspliced and incompletely spliced viral mRNAs
  12946..13063   +  misc_feature   cPPT/CTS: central polypurine tract and central termination sequence of HIV-1
  13114..13354   +  promoter       U6 promoter: RNA polymerase III promoter for human U6 snRNA
