[The description below was written by a language model from this plasmid's Addgene catalogue record and pLannotate feature annotations shown in this document.]
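Description:
Lenti-(BB)-hPGK-KRAB-dCas9-P2A-BlastR C2CD4A-TSS-guide2 is a 13.4 kb all-in-one lentiviral CRISPR interference plasmid designed to repress the human C2CD4A gene, with a guide that the name indicates is aimed at its transcription start site. It is a third-generation-style HIV-1 transfer vector. A CMV enhancer/promoter drives a truncated 5' LTR, followed by the Ψ packaging signal, RRE and cPPT/CTS. A self-inactivating ΔU3 3' LTR closes the proviral region, and a bGH polyadenylation signal lies downstream. In bacteria it is maintained through a high-copy ColE1/pUC origin with ampicillin resistance. The backbone also carries an f1 origin and an SV40/EM7-driven bleomycin/Zeocin resistance cassette outside the LTRs, so this cassette would not be transferred by the virus.

Within the provirus there are two expression units. A human U6 RNA polymerase III promoter transcribes the C2CD4A-specific spacer fused to the S. pyogenes guide RNA scaffold; in the circular map the promoter and scaffold flank the sequence origin. Immediately downstream, the hPGK promoter drives a single open reading frame. It consists of the ZNF10 KRAB repression domain fused to Cas9, which the catalogue describes as catalytically inactive although the automated annotation labels it simply Cas9. The record also lists a C-terminal HA tag, and a P2A peptide links the fusion to blasticidin S deaminase. The 2A sequence allows co-translational separation, so blasticidin selection reports expression of the repressor. A WPRE follows to enhance transcript expression.

Once transduced, the guide recruits KRAB-dCas9 to the C2CD4A promoter region to silence transcription without cutting DNA. The associated publication concerns chromatin architecture in human pancreatic islets and the genetics of type 2 diabetes.
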