Addgene plasmid #125417: Lenti-(BB)-hPGK-KRAB-dCas9-P2A-BlastR C2CD4A-TSS-guide2
Purpose: CRISPR-mediated repression of C2CD4A. KRAB domain and Catalytically inactive Cas9 from S. pyogenes with 2A-BlastR under the hPGK promoter.
Depositing lab: Jorge Ferrer. Depositing organization: Imperial College London. Publication: Human pancreatic islet three-dimensional chromatin architecture provides insights into the genetics of type 2 diabetes. Miguel-Escalada I, Bonas-Guarch S, Cebola I, Ponsa-Cobas J, Mendieta-Esteban J, Atla G, Javierre BM, Rolando DMY, Farabella I, Morgan CC, Garcia-Hurtado J, Beucher A, Moran I, Pasquali L, Ramos-Rodriguez M, Appel EVR, Linneberg A, Gjesing AP, Witte DR, Pedersen O, Grarup N, Ravassard P, Torrents D, Mercader JM, Piemonti L, Berney T, de Koning EJP, Kerr-Conte J, Pattou F, Fedko IO, Groop L, Prokopenko I, Hansen T, Marti-Renom MA, Fraser P, Ferrer J. Nat Genet. 2019 Jun 28. pii: 10.1038/s41588-019-0457-0. doi: 10.1038/s41588-019-0457-0. PubMed 31253982.
Backbone
  Vector backbone: Lenti-(BB)-hPGK-KRAB-dCas9-P2A-BlastR
  Backbone manufacturer: Jorge Ferrer (Addgene #118155)
  Vector type: Mammalian Expression, Lentiviral, CRISPR
  Selectable markers: Blasticidin
Growth in bacteria
  Bacterial resistance: Ampicillin, 100 μg/mL
  Growth temperature: 37°C
  Growth strain: Stbl3
  Copy number: High Copy
Gene/Insert
  Gene/Insert name: KRAB-dCas9-2A-BlastR
  gRNA/shRNA sequence: GACCAGGAGAGGCGCTTAG
  Species: H. sapiens (human)
  Promoter: hPGK and U6
  Tag / fusion protein: HA (C terminal on backbone)
  Cloning method: Restriction Enzyme; 5′ cloning site Unknown (destroyed during cloning); 3′ cloning site Unknown (destroyed during cloning)
  Sequencing primers: 5′ GATCCGCCACCATGGATGC
Terms and licenses: Academic/Nonprofit Terms; Industry Terms: Not Available to Industry
How to cite: Lenti-(BB)-hPGK-KRAB-dCas9-P2A-BlastR C2CD4A-TSS-guide2 was a gift from Jorge Ferrer (Addgene plasmid # 125417 ; http://n2t.net/addgene:125417 ; RRID:Addgene_125417)
