>Addgene plasmid #125417 | Lenti-(BB)-hPGK-KRAB-dCas9-P2A-BlastR C2CD4A-TSS-guide2 | depositor partial sequence | sequence record 240012 | Guide RNA, gRNA scaffold
NNNNNNNNNNNNNGGANGAAACNCCGGACCAGGAGAGGCGCTTAGGTTTTAGAGCTAGAAATAGCAAGTT
AAAATAAGGCTAGTCCGTTATCAACTTGAAAAAGTGGCACCGAGTCGGTGCTTTTTTGAATTCGCTAGCT
AGGTCTTGAAAGGGGTTGGGGTTGCGCCTTTTCCAAGGCAGCCCTGGGTTTGCGCAGGGACGCGGCTGCT
CTGGGCGTGGTTCCGGGAAACGCAGCGGCGCCGACCCTGGGTCTCGCACATTCTTCACGTCCGTTCGCAG
CGTCACCCGGATCTTCGCCGCTACCCTTGTGGGCCCCCCGGCGACGCTTCCTGCTCCGCCCCTAAGTCGG
GAAGGTTCCTTGCGGTTCGCGGCGTGCCGGACGTGACAAACGGAAGCCGCACGTCTCACTAGTACCCTCG
CAGACGGANNNNNCCAGGGAGCAATGGCAGCGCGCCNACCGCGATGGGCTGTGGCCNATANCGNCTGCTC
ANCAGGGCGCGCCNAGAGCAGCGGCCGGNAAGGGGCGNTGCGGNANGNG
